>Addgene plasmid #200507 | pKLV2.2-h7SKgRNA5(ARID1A(44))-hU6gRNA5(ARID1B(21))-PGKpuroBFP-W | addgene full sequence | sequence record 419625 | Addgene NGS Result
AAAAGTGCCACCTAAATTGTAAGCGTTAATATTTTGTTAAAATTCGCGTTAAATTTTTGTTAAATCAGCT
CATTTTTTAACCAATAGGCCGAAATCGGCAAAATCCCTTATAAATCAAAAGAATAGACCGAGATAGGGT
[37 nt withheld, positions 140-176]
AAAGAACGTGGACTCCAACGTCAAAGG
[49 nt withheld, positions 204-252]
T
[91 nt withheld, positions 254-344]
G
[124 nt withheld, positions 346-469]
CCCATTCGCCATTCAGGCTGCGCAACTGTTGGGAAGGGCGATCGGTGCGGGCCTCTTCGCTATTACGCCA
GCTGGCGAAAGGGGGATGTGCTGCAAGGCGATTAAGTTGGGTAACGCCAGGGTTTTCCCAGTCACGACGT
TGTAAAACGACGGCCAGTGAGCGCGCGTAATACGACTCACTATAGGGCGAATTGACTAGTACATAACTTA
CGGTAAATGGCCCGCCTGGCTGACCGCCCAACGACCCCCGCCCATTGACGTCAATAATGACGTATGTTCC
CATAGTAACGCCAATAGGGACTTTCCATTGACGTCAATGGGTGGAGTATTTACGGTAAACTGCCCACTTG
GCAGTACATCAAGTGTATCATATGCCAAGTACGCCCCCTATTGACGTCAATGACGGTAAATGGCCCGCCT
GGCATTATGCCCAGTACATGACCTTATGGGACTTTCCTACTTGGCAGTACATCTACGTATTAGTCATCGC
TATTACCATGGTGATGCGGTTTTGGCAGTACATCAATGGGCGTGGATAGCGGTTTGACTCACGGGGATTT
CCAAGTCTCCACCCCATTGACGTCAATGGGAGTTTGTTTTGGCACCAAAATCAACGGGACTTTCCAAAAT
GTCGTAACAACTCCGCCCCATTGACGCAAATGGGCGGTAGGCGTGTACGGTGGGAGGTCTATATAAGCAG
CGCGTTTTGCCTGTACTGGGTCTCTCTGGTTAGACCAGATCTGAGCCTGGGAGCTCTCTGGCTAACTAGG
GAACCCACTGCTTAAGCCTCAATAAAGCTTGCCTTGAGTGCTTCAAGTAGTGTGTGCCCGTCTGTTGTGT
GACTCTGGTAACTAGAGATCCCTCAGACCCTTTTAGTCAGTGTGGAAAATCTCTAGCAGTGGCGCCCGAA
CAGGGACTTGAAAGCGAAAGGGAAACCAGAGGAGCTCTCTCGACGCAGGACTCGGCTTGCTGAAGCGCGC
ACGGCAAGAGGCGAGGGGCGGCGACTGGTGAGTACGCCAAAAATTTTGACTAGCGGAGGCTAGAAGGAGA
GAGATGGGTGCGAGAGCGTCAGTATTAAGCGGGGGAGAATTAGATCGCGATGGGAAAAAATTCGGTTAAG
GCCAGGGGGAAAGAAAAAATATAAATTAAAACATATAGTATGGGCAAGCAGGGAGCTAGAACGATTCGCA
GTTAATCCTGGCCTGTTAGAAACATCAGAAGGCTGTAGACAAATACTGGGACAGCTACAACCATCCCTTC
AGACAGGATCAGAAGAACTTAGATCATTATATAATACAGTAGCAACCCTCTATTGTGTGCATCAAAGGAT
AGAGATAAAAGACACCAAGGAAGCTTTAGACAAGATAGAGGAACAGCAAAACAAAAGTAAGACCACCGCA
CAGCAAGCGGCCGGCCGCGCTGATCTTCAGACCTGGAGGAGGAGATATGAGGGACAATTGGAGAAGTGAA
TTATATAAATATAAAGTAGTAAAAATTGAACCATTAGGAGTAGCACCCACCAAGGCAAAGAGAAGAGTGG
TGCAGAGAGAAAAAAGAGCAGTGGGAATAGGAGCTTTGTTCCTTGGGTTCTTGGGAGCAGCAGGAAGCAC
TATGGGCGCAGCGTCAATGACGCTGACGGTACAGGCCAGACAATTATTGTCTGGTATAGTGCAGCAGCAG
AACAATTTGCTGAGGGCTATTGAGGCGCAACAGCATCTGTTGCAACTCACAGTCTGGGGCATCAAGCAGC
TCCAGGCAAGAATCCTGGCTGTGGAAAGATACCTAAAGGATCAACAGCTCCTGGGGATTTGGGGTTGCTC
TGGAAAACTCATTTGCACCACTGCTGTGCCTTGGAATGCTAGTTGGAGTAATAAATCTCTGGAACAGATT
TGGAATCACACGACCTGGATGGAGTGGGACAGAGAAATTAACAATTACACAAGCTTAATACACTCCTTAA
TTGAAGAATCGCAAAACCAGCAAGAAAAGAATGAACAAGAATTATTGGAATTAGATAAATGGGCAAGTTT
GTGGAATTGGTTTAACATAACAAATTGGCTGTGGTATATAAAATTATTCATAATGATAGTAGGAGGCTTG
GTAGGTTTAAGAATAGTTTTTGCTGTACTTTCTATAGTGAATAGAGTTAGGCAGGGATATTCACCATTAT
CGTTTCAGACCCACCTCCCAACCCCGAGGGGACCCGACAGGCCCGAAGGAATAGAAGAAGAAGGTGGAGA
GAGAGACAGAGACAGATCCATTCGATTAGTGAACGGATCGGCACTGCGTGCGCCAATTCTGCAGACAAAT
GGCAGTATTCATCCACAATTTTAAAAGAAAAGGGGGGATTGGGGGGTACAGTGCAGGGGAAAGAATAGTA
GACATAATAGCAACAGACATACAAACTAAAGAATTACAAAAACAAATTACAAAAATTCAAAATTTTCGGG
TTTATTACAGGGACAGCAGAGATCCAGTTTGGTTAGTACCGGGCCCTACGCGTCTGCAGTATTTAGCATG
CCCCACCCATCTGCAAGGCATTCTGGATAGTGTCAAAACAGCCGGAAATCAAGTCCGTTTATCTCAAACT
TTAGCATTTTGGGAATAAATGATATTTGCTATGCTGGTTAAATTAGATTTTAGTTAAATTTCCTGCTGAA
GCTCTAGTACGATAAGCAACTTGACCTAAGTGTAAAGTTGAGACTTCCTTCAGGTTTATATAGCTTGTGC
GCCGCTTGGGTACCTCGAGGGCAAACTGCCCAGTGTGTTTAAGAGCTATGCTGGAAACAGCATAGCAAGT
TTAAATAAGGCTAGTCCGTTATCAACTTGAAAAAGTGGCACCGAGTCGGTGCTTTTTTTAGCCGAACTGT
TTCACACTCACGCGTCCAAGGTCGGGCAGGAAGAGGGCCTATTTCCCATGATTCCTTCATATTTGCATAT
ACGATACAAGGCTGTTAGAGAGATAATTAGAATTAATTTGACTGTAAACACAAAGATATTAGTACAAAAT
ACGTGACGTAGAAAGTAATAATTTCTTGGGTAGTTTGCAGTTTTAAAATTATGTTTTAAAATGGACTATC
ATATGCTTACCGTAACTTGAAAGTATTTCGATTTCTTGGCTTTATATATCTTGTGGAAAGGACGAAACAC
CGTGGCAACCAACCTAAACGTGTTTAAGAGCTATGCTGGAAACAGCATAGCAAGTTTAAATAAGGCTAGT
CCGTTATCAACTTGAAAAAGTGGCACCGAGTCGGTGCTTTTTTTGGATCCAATTCTACCGGGTAGGGGAG
GCGCTTTTCCCAAGGCAGTCTGGAGCATGCGCTTTAGCAGCCCCGCTGGGCACTTGGCGCTACACAAGTG
GCCTCTGGCCTCGCACACATTCCACATCCACCGGTAGGCGCCAACCGGCTCCGTTCTTTGGTGGCCCCTT
CGCGCCACCTTCTACTCCTCCCCTAGTCAGGAAGTTCCCCCCCGCCCCGCAGCTCGCGTCGTGCAGGACG
TGACAAATGGAAGTAGCACGTCTCACTAGTCTCGTGCAGATGGACAGCACCGCTGAGCAATGGAAGCGGG
TAGGCCTTTGGGGCAGCGGCCAATAGCAGCTTTGCTCCTTCGCTTTCTGGGCTCAGAGGCTGGGAAGGGG
TGGGTCCGGGGGCGGGCTCAGGGGCGGGCTCAGGGGCGGGGCGGGCGCCCGAAGGTCCTCCGGAGGCCCG
GCATTCTGCACGCTTCAAAAGCGCACGTCTGCCGCGCTGTTCTCCTCTTCCTCATCTCCGGGCCTTTCGA
CCTGCATCCATCTAGATCTCGAGCAGCTGAAGCTTACCATGACCGAGTACAAGCCCACGGTGCGCCTCGC
CACCCGCGACGACGTCCCCAGGGCCGTACGCACCCTCGCCGCCGCGTTCGCCGACTACCCCGCCACGCGC
CACACCGTCGATCCGGACCGCCACATCGAGCGGGTCACCGAGCTGCAAGAACTCTTCCTCACGCGCGTCG
GGCTCGACATCGGCAAGGTGTGGGTCGCGGACGACGGCGCCGCGGTGGCGGTCTGGACCACGCCGGAGAG
CGTCGAAGCGGGGGCGGTGTTCGCCGAGATCGGCCCGCGCATGGCCGAGTTGAGCGGTTCCCGGCTGGCC
GCGCAGCAACAGATGGAAGGCCTCCTGGCGCCGCACCGGCCCAAGGAGCCCGCGTGGTTCCTGGCCACCG
TCGGCGTCTCGCCCGACCACCAGGGCAAGGGTCTGGGCAGCGCCGTCGTGCTCCCCGGAGTGGAGGCGGC
CGAGCGCGCCGGGGTGCCCGCCTTCCTGGAGACCTCCGCGCCCCGCAACCTCCCCTTCTACGAGCGGCTC
GGCTTCACCGTCACCGCCGACGTCGAGGTGCCCGAAGGACCGCGCACCTGGTGCATGACCCGCAAGCCCG
GTGCCGGCGGCGGGTCCGGAGGAGAGGGCAGAGGAAGTCTCCTAACATGCGGTGACGTGGAGGAGAATCC
TGGCCCAATGAGCGAGCTGATTAAGGAGAACATGCACATGAAGCTGTACATGGAGGGCACCGTGGACAAC
CATCACTTCAAGTGCACATCCGAGGGCGAAGGCAAGCCCTACGAGGGCACCCAGACCATGAGAATCAAGG
TGGTCGAGGGCGGCCCTCTCCCCTTCGCCTTCGACATCCTGGCTACTAGCTTCCTCTACGGCAGCAAGAC
CTTCATCAACCACACCCAGGGCATCCCCGACTTCTTCAAGCAGTCCTTCCCTGAGGGCTTCACATGGGAG
AGAGTCACCACATACGAGGACGGGGGCGTGCTGACCGCTACCCAGGACACCAGCCTCCAGGACGGCTGCC
TCATCTACAACGTCAAGATCAGAGGGGTGAACTTCACATCCAACGGCCCTGTGATGCAGAAGAAAACACT
CGGCTGGGAGGCCTTCACCGAGACGCTGTACCCCGCTGACGGCGGCCTGGAAGGCAGAAACGACATGGCC
CTGAAGCTCGTGGGCGGGAGCCATCTGATCGCAAACATCAAGACCACATATAGATCCAAGAAACCCGCTA
AGAACCTCAAGATGCCTGGCGTCTACTATGTGGACTACAGACTGGAAAGAATCAAGGAGGCCAACAACGA
GACCTACGTCGAGCAGCACGAGGTGGCAGTGGCCAGATACTGCGACCTCCCTAGCAAACTGGGGCACAAG
CTTAATTGAGCGGCCGCTCAACCTCTGGATTACAAAATTTGTGAAAGATTGACTGGTATTCTTAACTATG
TTGCTCCTTTTACGCTATGTGGATACGCTGCTTTAATGCCTTTGTATCATGCTATTGCTTCCCGTATGGC
TTTCATTTTCTCCTCCTTGTATAAATCCTGGTTGCTGTCTCTTTATGAGGAGTTGTGGCCCGTTGTCAGG
CAACGTGGCGTGGTGTGCACTGTGTTTGCTGACGCAACCCCCACTGGTTGGGGCATTGCCACCACCTGTC
AGCTCCTTTCCGGGACTTTCGCTTTCCCCCTCCCTATTGCCACGGCGGAACTCATCGCCGCCTGCCTTGC
CCGCTGCTGGACAGGGGCTCGGCTGTTGGGCACTGACAATTCCGTGGTGTTGTCGGGGAAATCATCGTCC
TTTCCTTGGCTGCTCGCCTGTGTTGCCACCTGGATTCTGCGCGGGACGTCCTTCTGCTACGTCCCTTCGG
CCCTCAATCCAGCGGACCTTCCTTCCCGCGGCCTGCTGCCGGCTCTGCGGCCTCTTCCGCGTCTACGCCT
TCGCCCTCAGACGAGTCGGATCTCCCTTTGGGCCGCCTCCCCGCAGGTACCTTTAAGACCAATGACTTAC
AAGGCAGCTGTAGATCTTAGCCACTTTTTAAAAGAAAAGGGGGGACTGGAAGGGCTAATTCACTCCCAAA
GAAGTCAAGATCTGCTTTTTGCCTGTACTGGGTCTCTCTGGTTAGACCAGAGTCTCTCTGGTTAGACCAG
ATCTGAGCCTGGGAGCTCTCTGGCTAACTAGGGAACCCACTGCTTAAGCCTCAATAAAGCTTGCCTTGAG
TGCTTCAAGTAGTGTGTGCCCGTCTGTTGTGTGACTCTGGTAACTAGAGATCCCTCAGACCCTTTTAGTC
AGTGTGGAAAATCTCTAGCAGTTTAAACCCGCTGATCAGCCTCGACTGTGCCTTCTAGTTGCCAGCCATC
TGTTGTTTGCCCCTCCCCCGTGCCTTCCTTGACCCTGGAAGGTGCCACTCCCACTGTCCTTTCCTAATAA
AATGAGGAAATTGCATCGCATTGTCTGAGTAGGTGTCATTCTATTCTGGGGGGTGGGGTGGGGCAGGACA
GCAAGGGGGAGGATTGGGAAGTCAATAGCAGGCATGCTGGGGATGCGGTGGGCTCTATGGGCGGCCGTTA
ATTAAGCTTTTGTTCCCTTTAGTGAGGGTTAATTGCGCGCTTGGCGTAATCATGGTCATAGCTGTTTCCT
GTGTGAAATTGTTATCCGCTCACAATTCCACACAACATACGAGCCGGGAGCATAAAGTGTAAAGCCTGGG
GTGCCTAATGAGTGAGCTAACTCACATTAATTGCGTTGCGCTCACTGCCCGCTTTCCAGTCGGGAAACCT
GTCGTGCCAGCTGCATTAATGAATCGGCCAACGCGCGGGGAGAGGCGGTTTGCGTATTGGGCGCTGTTCC
GCTTCCTCGCTCACTGACTCGCTGCGCTCGGTCGTTCGGCTGCGGCGAGCGGTATCAGCTCACTCAAAGG
CGGTAATACGGTTATCCACAGAATCAGGGGATAACGCAGGAAAGAACATGTGAGCAAAAGGCCAGCAAAA
GGCCAGGAACCGTAAAAAGGCCGCGTTGCTGGCGTTTTTCCATAGGCTCCGCCCCCCTGACGAGCATCAC
AAAAATCGACGCTCAAGTCAGAGGTGGCGAAACCCGACAGGACTATAAAGATACCAGGCGTTTCCCCCTG
GAAGCTCCCTCGTGCGCTCTCCTGTTCCGACCCTGCCGCTTACCGGATACCTGTCCGCCTTTCTCCCTTC
GGGAAGCGTGGCGCTTTCTCATAGCTCACGCTGTAGGTATCTCAGTTCGGTGTAGGTCGTTCGCTCCAAG
CTGGGCTGTGTGCACGAACCCCCCGTTCAGCCCGACCGCTGCGCCTTATCCGGTAACTATCGTCTTGAGT
CCAACCCGGTAAGACACGACTTATCGCCACTGGCAGCAGCCACTGGTAACAGGATTAGCAGAGCGAGGTA
TGTAGGCGGTGCTACAGAGTTCTTGAAGTGGTGGCCTAACTACGGCTACACTAGAAGAACAGTATTTGGT
ATCTGCGCTCTGCTGAAGCCAGTTACCTTCGGAAAAAGAGTTGGTAGCTCTTGATCCGGCAAACAAACCA
CCGCTGGTAGCGGTGGTTTTTTTGTTTGCAAGCAGCAGATTACGCGCAGAAAAAAAGGATCTCAAGAAGA
TCCTTTGATCTTTTCTACGGGGTCTGACGCTCAGTGGAACGAAAACTCACGTTAAGGGATTTTGGTCATG
AGATTATCAAAAAGGATCTTCACCTAGATCCTTTTAAATTAAAAATGAAGTTTTAAATCAATCTAAAGTA
TATATGAGTAAACTTGGTCTGACAGTTACCAATGCTTAATCAGTGAGGCACCTATCTCAGCGATCTGTCT
ATTTCGTTCATCCATAGTTGCCTGACTCCCCGTCGTGTAGATAACTACGATACGGGAGGGCTTACCATCT
GGCCCCAGTGCTGCAATGATACCGCGAGACCCACGCTCACCGGCTCCAGATTTATCAGCAATAAACCAGC
CAGCCGGAAGGGCCGAGCGCAGAAGTGGTCCTGCAACTTTATCCGCCTCCATCCAGTCTATTAATTGTTG
CCGGGAAGCTAGAGTAAGTAGTTCGCCAGTTAATAGTTTGCGCAACGTTGTTGCCATTGCTACAGGCATC
GTGGTGTCACGCTCGTCGTTTGGTATGGCTTCATTCAGCTCCGGTTCCCAACGATCAAGGCGAGTTACAT
GATCCCCCATGTTGTGCAAAAAAGCGGTTAGCTCCTTCGGTCCTCCGATCGTTGTCAGAAGTAAGTTGGC
CGCAGTGTTATCACTCATGGTTATGGCAGCACTGCATAATTCTCTTACTGTCATGCCATCCGTAAGATGC
TTTTCTGTGACTGGTGAGTACTCAACCAAGTCATTCTGAGAATAGTGTATGCGGCGACCGAGTTGCTCTT
GCCCGGCGTCAATACGGGATAATACCGCGCCACATAGCAGAACTTTAAAAGTGCTCATCATTGGAAAACG
TTCTTCGGGGCGAAAACTCTCAAGGATCTTACCGCTGTTGAGATCCAGTTCGATGTAACCCACTCGTGCA
CCCAACTGATCTTCAGCATCTTTTACTTTCACCAGCGTTTCTGGGTGAGCAAAAACAGGAAGGCAAAATG
CCGCAAAAAAGGGAATAAGGGCGACACGGAAATGTTGAATACTCATACTCTTCCTTTTTCAATATTATTG
AAGCATTTATCAGGGTTATTGTCTCATGAGCGGATACATATTTGAATGTATTTAGAAAAATAAACAAATA
GGGGTTCCGCGCACATTTCCCCG
Features (pLannotate 1.2.2; 29 found; start..end, strand, type, name):
     41..469     -  rep_origin     f1 ori (sequence partly withheld): f1 bacteriophage origin of replication; arrow indicates direction of (+) strand synthesis
    474..629     -  CDS            lacZα (fragment): LacZα fragment of β-galactosidase; lacZ fragment
    637..655     +  promoter       T7 promoter: promoter for bacteriophage T7 RNA polymerase
    669..969     +  enhancer       CMV enhancer: human cytomegalovirus immediate early enhancer
    970..1169    +  promoter       CMV promoter: human cytomegalovirus (CMV) immediate early promoter
   1187..1367    +  LTR            5' LTR (truncated): truncated 5' long terminal repeat (LTR) from HIV-1
   1414..1539    +  misc_feature   HIV-1 Ψ: packaging signal of human immunodeficiency virus type 1
   1523..1861    +  CDS            HIV-1 gag (fragment): gag protein from human immunodeficiency virus 1; gag
   2038..2271    +  misc_feature   RRE: The Rev response element (RRE) of HIV-1 allows for Rev-dependent mRNA export from the nucleus to the cytoplasm.
   2648..2748    +  CDS            Rev (fragment): human immunodeficiency virus 1 (HIV-1) Rev protein; rev; enhances nuclear export of unspliced and incompletely spliced viral mRNAs
   2798..2915    +  misc_feature   cPPT/CTS: central polypurine tract and central termination sequence of HIV-1
   3254..3321    +  misc_RNA       tracrRNA (fragment): trans-activating CRISPR RNA for the Streptococcus pyogenes CRISPR/Cas9 system
   3372..3612    +  promoter       U6 promoter: RNA polymerase III promoter for human U6 snRNA
   3659..3726    +  misc_RNA       tracrRNA (fragment): trans-activating CRISPR RNA for the Streptococcus pyogenes CRISPR/Cas9 system
   3749..4248    +  promoter       PGK promoter: mouse phosphoglycerate kinase 1 promoter
   4288..4884    +  CDS            PuroR (fragment): puromycin N-acetyltransferase; pac from Streptomyces; confers resistance to puromycin
   4957..5655    +  CDS            TagBFP: TagBFP is a basic (constitutively fluorescent) blue fluorescent protein published in 2008, derived from Entacmaea quadricolor. It is reported to be a very rapidly-maturing monomer with very low acid sensitivity.
   5667..6253    +  misc_feature   WPRE: woodchuck hepatitis virus posttranscriptional regulatory element
   6247..6393    +  CDS            nef (fragment): NEF_HV1LA - Experimental evidence at protein level: Swiss-Prot protein existence level 1. Extracellular Nef protein targets CD4(+) T-lymphocytes for apoptosis by interacting with CXCR4 surface receptors. From Human immunodeficiency virus type 1 group M subtype B (isolate Lai) (HIV-1).
   6401..6579    +  LTR            5' LTR (truncated): truncated 5' long terminal repeat (LTR) from HIV-1
   6605..6716    +  polyA_signal   bGH poly(A) signal: bovine growth hormone polyadenylation signal
   6855..6873    -  promoter       T3 promoter: promoter for bacteriophage T3 RNA polymerase
   6918..6934    -  protein_bind   lac operator: The lac repressor binds to the lac operator to inhibit transcription in E. coli. This inhibition can be relieved by adding lactose or isopropyl-β-D-thiogalactopyranoside (IPTG). lac repressor encoded by lacI
   6942..6972    -  promoter       lac promoter: promoter for the E. coli lac operon
   6987..7008    -  protein_bind   CAP binding site: CAP binding activates transcription in the presence of cAMP. E. coli catabolite activator protein
   7021..7113    -  CDS            lacI (fragment): lac repressor; lacI; The lac repressor binds to the lac operator to inhibit transcription in E. coli. This inhibition can be relieved by adding lactose or isopropyl-β-D-thiogalactopyranoside (IPTG).
   7296..7884    -  rep_origin     ori: high-copy-number ColE1/pMB1/pBR322/pUC origin of replication
   8055..8915    -  CDS            AmpR: β-lactamase; bla; confers resistance to ampicillin, carbenicillin, and related antibiotics
   8916..9020    -  promoter       AmpR promoter: bla
