[The description below was written by a language model from this plasmid's Addgene catalogue record and pLannotate feature annotations shown in this document.]
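Description:
pKLV2.2-h7SKgRNA5(ARID1A(44))-hU6gRNA5(ARID1B(21))-PGKpuroBFP-W is a 9,032 bp lentiviral dual-guide RNA vector for simultaneous CRISPR/Cas9 targeting of two human genes, ARID1A and ARID1B, which encode the mutually exclusive BAF250a/BAF250b subunits of the BAF chromatin remodelling complex. It was built from the empty pKLV2.2 dual-gRNA backbone by inserting one spacer at the SapI site and the other at the BbsI site, both of which were destroyed during cloning. In bacteria it is maintained by a high-copy ColE1/pUC-type origin with ampicillin resistance; an f1 origin and remnants of a lacZα/lac promoter region flanked by T7 and T3 promoters come from the parental phagemid backbone.

The viral genome is transcribed from a CMV enhancer/promoter fused to a truncated HIV-1 5' LTR, and carries the Ψ packaging signal with a partial gag sequence, the RRE for Rev-dependent export, and the cPPT/CTS. A truncated 3' LTR followed by a bGH polyadenylation signal closes the unit. Two Pol III cassettes sit in tandem. According to the construct name, a human 7SK promoter drives the ARID1A guide, although this promoter was not picked up in the feature table. The annotated human U6 promoter drives the ARID1B guide. Each guide is joined to a S. pyogenes Cas9 scaffold, annotated as tracrRNA fragments. Downstream, a mouse PGK promoter expresses puromycin N-acetyltransferase and TagBFP, followed by a WPRE to boost expression, so transduced cells can be selected with puromycin or tracked by blue fluorescence. The vector encodes no Cas9, which must be supplied separately. The associated work examined the canonical BAF complex in human T-cell acute lymphoblastic leukaemia, consistent with use for combined ARID1A/ARID1B knockout.
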