Addgene plasmid #200507: pKLV2.2-h7SKgRNA5(ARID1A(44))-hU6gRNA5(ARID1B(21))-PGKpuroBFP-W
Purpose: Lentiviral vector expressing gRNA targeting human ARID1A and ARID1B
Depositing lab: Kosuke Yusa. Depositing organization: Kyoto University, Institute for Life and Medical Sciences. Publication: Canonical BAF complex regulates the oncogenic program in human T-cell acute lymphoblastic leukemia. Aoki K, Hyuga M, Tarumoto Y, Nishibuchi G, Ueda A, Ochi Y, Sugino S, Mikami T, Kobushi H, Kato I, Akahane K, Inukai T, Takaori-Kondo A, Takita J, Ogawa S, Yusa K. Blood. 2023 Nov 3:blood.2023020857. doi: 10.1182/blood.2023020857. PubMed 37922452.
Backbone
  Vector backbone: pKLV2.2-h7SKgRNA5(SapI)-hU6gRNA5(BbsI)-PGKpuroBFP-W
  Backbone manufacturer: addgene
  Backbone size w/o insert (bp): 9030
  Total vector size (bp): 9032
  Vector type: Lentiviral
  Selectable markers: Puromycin
Growth in bacteria
  Bacterial resistance: Ampicillin, 100 μg/mL
  Growth temperature: 37°C
  Growth strain: NEB Stable
  Copy number: Unknown
Gene/Insert
  Gene/Insert name: ARID1A(44), ARID1B(21)
  gRNA/shRNA sequence: AGGGCAAACTGCCCAGTGT, TGGCAACCAACCTAAACGT
  Species: H. sapiens (human)
  Entrez Gene: ARID1A (a.k.a. B120, BAF250, BAF250a, BM029, C1orf4, CSS2, ELD, MRD14, OSA1, P270, SMARCF1, hELD, hOSA1); ARID1B (a.k.a. 6A3-5, BAF250B, BRIGHT, CSS1, DAN15, ELD/OSA1, MRD12, OSA2, P250R, SMARCF2)
  Cloning method: Restriction Enzyme; 5′ cloning site SapI (destroyed during cloning); 3′ cloning site BbsI (destroyed during cloning)
  Sequencing primers: 5′ ATGATATTTGCTATGCTGGTTAAAT; 3′ AGATAATTAGAATTAATTTGACTG
Terms and licenses: Academic/Nonprofit Terms; Industry Terms: Not Available to Industry
How to cite: pKLV2.2-h7SKgRNA5(ARID1A(44))-hU6gRNA5(ARID1B(21))-PGKpuroBFP-W was a gift from Kosuke Yusa (Addgene plasmid # 200507 ; http://n2t.net/addgene:200507 ; RRID:Addgene_200507)
